>Addgene plasmid #70398 | R777-E114 Hs.JUN-nostop | depositor full sequence | sequence record 125847 | Full Sequence
TTAACGCTAGCATGGATGTTTTCCCAGTCACGACGTTGTAAAACGACGGCCAGTCTTAAAATTCGAGCTC
GGTCCGAGGATCCGAAATAATGATTTTATTTTGACTGATAGTGACCTGTTCGTTGCAACAAATTGATAAG
CAATGCTTTTTTATAATGCCAACTTTGTACAAAAAAGTTGGCACCATGACTGCAAAGATGGAAACGACCT
TCTATGACGATGCCCTCAACGCCTCGTTCCTCCCGTCCGAGAGCGGACCTTATGGCTACAGTAACCCCAA
GATCCTGAAACAGAGCATGACCCTGAACCTGGCCGACCCAGTGGGGAGCCTGAAGCCGCACCTCCGCGCC
AAGAACTCGGACCTCCTCACCTCGCCCGACGTGGGGCTGCTCAAGCTGGCGTCGCCCGAGCTGGAGCGCC
TGATAATCCAGTCCAGCAACGGGCACATCACCACCACGCCGACCCCCACCCAGTTCCTGTGCCCCAAGAA
CGTGACAGATGAGCAGGAGGGCTTCGCCGAGGGCTTCGTGCGCGCCCTGGCCGAACTGCACAGCCAGAAC
ACGCTGCCCAGCGTCACGTCGGCGGCGCAGCCGGTCAACGGGGCAGGCATGGTGGCTCCCGCGGTAGCCT
CGGTGGCAGGGGGCAGCGGCAGCGGCGGCTTCAGCGCCAGCCTGCACAGCGAGCCGCCGGTCTACGCAAA
CCTCAGCAACTTCAACCCAGGCGCGCTGAGCAGCGGCGGCGGGGCGCCCTCCTACGGCGCGGCCGGCCTG
GCCTTTCCCGCGCAACCCCAGCAGCAGCAGCAGCCGCCGCACCACCTGCCCCAGCAGATGCCCGTGCAGC
ACCCGCGGCTGCAGGCCCTGAAGGAGGAGCCTCAGACAGTGCCCGAGATGCCCGGCGAGACACCGCCCCT
GTCCCCCATCGACATGGAGTCCCAGGAGCGGATCAAGGCGGAGAGGAAGCGCATGAGGAACCGCATCGCT
GCCTCCAAGTGCCGAAAAAGGAAGCTGGAGAGAATCGCCCGGCTGGAGGAAAAAGTGAAAACCTTGAAAG
CTCAGAACTCGGAGCTGGCGTCCACGGCCAACATGCTCAGGGAACAGGTGGCACAGCTTAAACAGAAAGT
CATGAACCACGTTAACAGTGGGTGCCAACTCATGCTAACGCAGCAGTTGCAAACATTTTCAACTTTCTTG
TACAAAGTTGGCATTATAGGAAAGCATTGCTTATCAATTTGTTGCAACGAACAGGTCACTATCAGTCAAA
ATAAAATCATTATTTGCATGCAAGCTTAGATCCTCTAGACCAGCCAGGACAGAAATGCCTCGACTTCGCT
GCTACCCAAGGTTGCCGGGTGACGCACACCGTGGAAACGGATGAAGGCACGAACCCAGTGGACATAAGCC
TGTTCGGTTCGTAAGCTGTAATGCAAGTAGCGTATGCGCTCACGCAACTGGTCCAGAACCTTGACCGAAC
GCAGCGGTGGTAACGGCGCAGTGGCGGTTTTCATGGCTTGTTATGACTGTTTTTTTGGGGTACAGTCTAT
GCCTCGGGCATCCAAGCAGCAAGCGCGTTACGCCGTGGGTCGATGTTTGATGTTATGGAGCAGCAACGAT
GTTACGCAGCAGGGCAGTCGCCCTAAAACAAAGTTAAACATTATGAGGGAAGCGGTGATCGCCGAAGTAT
CGACTCAACTATCAGAGGTAGTTGGCGTCATCGAGCGCCATCTCGAACCGACGTTGCTGGCCGTACATTT
GTACGGCTCCGCAGTGGATGGCGGCCTGAAGCCACACAGTGATATTGATTTGCTGGTTACGGTGACCGTA
AGGCTTGATGAAACAACGCGGCGAGCTTTGATCAACGACCTTTTGGAAACTTCGGCTTCCCCTGGAGAGA
GCGAGATTCTCCGCGCTGTAGAAGTCACCATTGTTGTGCACGACGACATCATTCCGTGGCGTTATCCAGC
TAAGCGCGAACTGCAATTTGGAGAATGGCAGCGCAATGACATTCTTGCAGGTATCTTCGAGCCAGCCACG
ATCGACATTGATCTGGCTATCTTGCTGACAAAAGCAAGAGAACATAGCGTTGCCTTGGTAGGTCCAGCGG
CGGAGGAACTCTTTGATCCGGTTCCTGAACAGGATCTATTTGAGGCGCTAAATGAAACCTTAACGCTATG
GAACTCGCCGCCCGACTGGGCTGGCGATGAGCGAAATGTAGTGCTTACGTTGTCCCGCATTTGGTACAGC
GCAGTAACCGGCAAAATCGCGCCGAAGGATGTCGCTGCCGACTGGGCAATGGAGCGCCTGCCGGCCCAGT
ATCAGCCCGTCATACTTGAAGCTAGACAGGCTTATCTTGGACAAGAAGAAGATCGCTTGGCCTCGCGCGC
AGATCAGTTGGAAGAATTTGTCCACTACGTGAAAGGCGAGATCACCAAGGTAGTCGGCAAATAACCCTCG
AGCCACCCATGACCAAAATCCCTTAACGTGAGTTACGCGTCGTTCCACTGAGCGTCAGACCCCGTAGAAA
AGATCAAAGGATCTTCTTGAGATCCTTTTTTTCTGCGCGTAATCTGCTGCTTGCAAACAAAAAAACCACC
GCTACCAGCGGTGGTTTGTTTGCCGGATCAAGAGCTACCAACTCTTTTTCCGAAGGTAACTGGCTTCAGC
AGAGCGCAGATACCAAATACTGTCCTTCTAGTGTAGCCGTAGTTAGGCCACCACTTCAAGAACTCTGTAG
CACCGCCTACATACCTCGCTCTGCTAATCCTGTTACCAGTGGCTGCTGCCAGTGGCGATAAGTCGTGTCT
TACCGGGTTGGACTCAAGACGATAGTTACCGGATAAGGCGCAGCGGTCGGGCTGAACGGGGGGTTCGTGC
ACACAGCCCAGCTTGGAGCGAACGACCTACACCGAACTGAGATACCTACAGCGTGAGCATTGAGAAAGCG
CCACGCTTCCCGAAGGGAGAAAGGCGGACAGGTATCCGGTAAGCGGCAGGGTCGGAACAGGAGAGCGCAC
GAGGGAGCTTCCAGGGGGAAACGCCTGGTATCTTTATAGTCCTGTCGGGTTTCGCCACCTCTGACTTGAG
CGTCGATTTTTGTGATGCTCGTCAGGGGGGCGGAGCCTATGGAAAAACGCCAGCAACGCGGCCTTTTTAC
GGTTCCTGGCCTTTTGCTGGCCTTTTGCTCACATGTTCTTTCCTGCGTTATCCCCTGATTCTGTGGATAA
CCGTATTACCGCCTTTGAGTGAGCTGATACCGCTCGCCGCAGCCGAACGACCGAGCGCAGCGAGTCAGTG
AGCGAGGAAGCGGAAGAGCGCCCAATACGCAAACCGCCTCTCCCCGCGCGTTGGCCGATTCATTAATGCA
GCTGGCACGACAGGTTTCCCGACTGGAAAGCGGGCAGTGAGCGCAACGCAATTAATACGCGTACCGCTAG
CCAGGAAGAGTTTGTAGAAACGCAAAAAGGCCATCCGTCAGGATGGCCTTCTGCTTAGTTTGATGCCTGG
CAGTTTATGGCGGGCGTCCTGCCCGCCACCCTCCGGGCCGTTGCTTCACAACGTTCAAATCCGCTCCCGG
CGGATTTGTCCTACTCAGGAGAGCGTTCACCGACAAACAACAGATAAAACGAAAGGCCCAGTCTTCCGAC
TGAGCCTTTCGTTTTATTTGATGCCTGGCAGTTCCCTACTCTCGCG
Features (pLannotate 1.2.2; 11 found; start..end, strand, type, name):
     18..54      -  CDS            lacZα (fragment): LacZα fragment of β-galactosidase; lacZ fragment
     85..180     +  protein_bind   attL3: mutant version of attL; recombination site for the Gateway® LR reaction LR Clonase™
    186..1178    +  CDS            JUN: JUN_HUMAN - Experimental evidence at protein level: Swiss-Prot protein existence level 1. Transcription factor that recognizes and binds to the enhancer heptamer motif 5'-TGA[CG]TCA-3' (PubMed:10995748, PubMed:22083952). Promotes activity of NR5A1 when phosphorylated by HIPK3 leading to increased steroidogenic gene expression upon cAMP signaling pathway stimulation (PubMed:17210646). Involved in activated KRAS-mediated transcriptional activation of USP28 in colorectal cancer (CRC) cells (PubMed:24623306). Binds to the USP28 promoter in colorectal cancer (CRC) cells (PubMed:24623306). From Homo
   1183..1276    -  protein_bind   attL2 (fragment): mutant version of attL; recombination site for the Gateway® LR reaction LR Clonase™
   1391..1414    +  promoter       Pc promoter (fragment): intI1 (promoter lies within the coding sequence); class 1 integron promoter
   1590..1646    +  CDS            GmR (fragment): gentamycin acetyltransferase; aacC1; confers resistance to gentamycin
   1653..2444    +  CDS            SmR: aminoglycoside adenylyltransferase (Murphy, 1985); aadA; confers resistance to spectinomycin and streptomycin
   2537..3125    +  rep_origin     ori: high-copy-number ColE1/pMB1/pBR322/pUC origin of replication
   3308..3400    +  CDS            lacI (fragment): lac repressor; lacI; The lac repressor binds to the lac operator to inhibit transcription in E. coli. This inhibition can be relieved by adding lactose or isopropyl-β-D-thiogalactopyranoside (IPTG).
   3455..3482    -  terminator     rrnB T2 terminator: transcription terminator T2 from the E. coli rrnB gene
   3614..3657    +  terminator     rrnB T1 terminator: Escherichia coli rrnB; transcription terminator T1 from the E. coli rrnB gene
