[The description below was written by a language model from this plasmid's Addgene catalogue record and pLannotate feature annotations shown in this document.]
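Description:
R777-E114 Hs.JUN-nostop is a Gateway entry clone built on the pDonor-255 backbone, carrying the human JUN open reading frame (reference transcript NM_002228.3) without its stop codon. It is a small bacterial plasmid of about 3.7 kb, propagated in E. coli at high copy from a ColE1/pUC-type origin and selected with spectinomycin through the aadA aminoglycoside adenylyltransferase gene (SmR). The annotation places a fragment of a class 1 integron Pc promoter and a short remnant of a gentamicin resistance gene just upstream of the marker. Short lacZα and lacI fragments are also vestigial backbone sequence. The rrnB T1 and T2 terminators lie upstream of the cloning region, where they typically insulate the insert from read-through transcription.

The 993 bp JUN coding sequence encodes c-Jun, an AP-1 transcription factor that binds the TGA[C/G]TCA enhancer motif. It is flanked by two attL recombination sites. The automated annotation labels the upstream site attL3 and the downstream, oppositely oriented site a fragment of attL2, whereas the catalogue record does not specify the att site identities. No promoter for the insert is annotated, as expected for an entry clone, so the plasmid is a shuttle for the ORF rather than an expression construct. An LR Clonase reaction transfers JUN into a compatible destination vector that supplies the promoter, tags and host-specific elements. Because the stop codon is omitted, translation can continue through the downstream att site into a C-terminal fusion partner such as an epitope tag or fluorescent protein, which is the stated purpose of this version of the clone.
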