Addgene plasmid #70398: R777-E114 Hs.JUN-nostop
Purpose: Gateway ORF clone of human JUN [NM_002228.3] without stop codon (for C-terminal fusions)
Depositing lab: Dominic Esposito. Depositing organization: National Cancer Institute (NCI).
Backbone
  Vector backbone: pDonor-255
  Backbone size w/o insert (bp): 2693
  Vector type: Gateway Entry Clone
Growth in bacteria
  Bacterial resistance: Spectinomycin, 50 μg/mL
  Growth temperature: 37°C
  Growth strain: DH10B
  Copy number: High Copy
Gene/Insert
  Gene/Insert name: JUN (alt name: NM_002228.3)
  Species: H. sapiens (human)
  Insert size (bp): 993
  Entrez Gene: JUN (a.k.a. AP-1, AP1, c-Jun, cJUN, p39)
  Cloning method: Gateway Cloning
  Sequencing primers: 5′ M13F 23-mer (5'-CCCAGTCACGACGTTGTAAAACG); 3′ attLR 23-mer (5'-TAACATCAGAGATTTTGAGACAC)
Terms and licenses: Academic/Nonprofit Terms; Industry Terms: Not Available to Industry
How to cite: R777-E114 Hs.JUN-nostop was a gift from Dominic Esposito (Addgene plasmid # 70398 ; http://n2t.net/addgene:70398 ; RRID:Addgene_70398)
