>Addgene plasmid #70398 | R777-E114 Hs.JUN-nostop | addgene partial sequence | sequence record 132442 | pCR8_R1 5'-cgaaccgaacaggcttatgt-3'
GGTGTGCGTCACCCGGCAACCTTGGGTAGCAGCGAAGTCGAGGCATTTCTGTCCTGGCTGGTCTAGAGGA
TCTAAGCTTGCATGCAAATAATGATTTTATTTTGACTGATAGTGACCTGTTCGTTGCAACAAATTGATAA
GCAATGCTTTCCTATAATGCCAACTTTGTACAAGAAAGTTGAAAATGTTTGCAACTGCTGCGTTAGCATG
AGTTGGCACCCACTGTTAACGTGGTTCATGACTTTCTGTTTAAGCTGTGCCACCTGTTCCCTGAGCATGT
TGGCCGTGGACGCCAGCTCCGAGTTCTGAGCTTTCAAGGTTTTCACTTTTTCCTCCAGCCGGGCGATTCT
CTCCAGCTTCCTTTTTCGGCACTTGGAGGCAGCGATGCGGTTCCTCATGCGCTTCCTCTCCGCCTTGATC
CGCTCCTGGGACTCCATGTCGATGGGGGACAGGGGCGGTGTCTCGCCGGGCATCTCGGGCACTGTCTGAG
GCTCCTCCTTCAGGGCCTGCAGCCGCGGGTGCTGCACGGGCATCTGCTGGGGCAGGTGGTGCGGCGGCTG
CTGCTGCTGCTGGGGTTGCGCGGGAAAGGCCAGGCCGGCCGCGCCGTAGGAGGGCGCCCCGCCGCCGCTG
CTCAGCGCGCCTGGGTTGAA
